Addgene plasmid #62849: pRS-mEmerald-VIM
Purpose: Donor vector for gene editing at human VIM locus
Depositing lab: Gaudenz Danuser. Depositing organization: Harvard Medical School. Publication: Vimentin Intermediate Filaments Template Microtubule Networks to Enhance Persistence in Cell Polarity and Directed Migration. Gan Z, Ding L, Burckhardt CJ, Lowery J, Zaritsky A, Sitterley K, Mota A, Costigliola N, Starker CG, Voytas DF, Tytell J, Goldman RD, Danuser G. Cell Syst. 2016 Sep 21. pii: S2405-4712(16)30262-9. doi: 10.1016/j.cels.2016.08.007. PubMed 27667364.
Backbone
  Vector backbone: pRS424
  Backbone manufacturer: ATCC
  Backbone size w/o insert (bp): 5616
  Total vector size (bp): 2380
  Vector type: yeast-E.coli shuttle vector
  Selectable markers: TRP1
Growth in bacteria
  Bacterial resistance: Ampicillin, 100 μg/mL
  Growth temperature: 37°C
  Growth strain: DH5alpha
  Copy number: High Copy
Gene/Insert
  Gene/Insert name: mEmerald-VIM
  Species: H. sapiens (human), Synthetic
  Entrez Gene: VIM
  Cloning method: Unknown
  Sequencing primers: 5′ M13-F20; 3′ M13R
Terms and licenses: Academic/Nonprofit Terms; Industry Terms: Not Available to Industry
Depositor comments: Cloning method: DNA assembly by transformation in yeast.
How to cite: pRS-mEmerald-VIM was a gift from Gaudenz Danuser (Addgene plasmid # 62849 ; http://n2t.net/addgene:62849 ; RRID:Addgene_62849)
