[The description below was written by a language model from this plasmid's Addgene catalogue record and pLannotate feature annotations shown in this document.]
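Description:
pRS-mEmerald-VIM is a homology-directed repair donor for gene editing at the human VIM (vimentin) locus, built in the pRS424 yeast–E. coli shuttle backbone. In bacteria it is maintained at high copy through a ColE1/pUC-type origin and selected with ampicillin via the AmpR β-lactamase cassette. In Saccharomyces cerevisiae it replicates episomally from the 2μ origin and is selected by the TRP1 auxotrophic marker under its own promoter. The yeast functions matter mainly for construction, since the depositor notes that the plasmid was assembled by recombination after transformation into yeast. An f1 origin and the pBluescript-derived lacZα/lac promoter region with flanking T7 and T3 promoters are also present as backbone remnants.

The insert sits between the T7 and T3 promoters. It contains the coding sequence of mEmerald, a rapidly maturing monomeric green fluorescent protein derived from Aequorea victoria GFP, followed closely by an annotated fragment of human VIM coding sequence in the same orientation. This layout suggests an N-terminal mEmerald tag on vimentin. No mammalian promoter is annotated, which fits a donor intended to place the tag under endogenous VIM regulation. The unannotated stretches upstream of mEmerald and downstream of the VIM fragment presumably carry genomic homology sequence, but the record does not define the homology arms, and it does not name the nuclease used with the donor. The associated publication concerns vimentin intermediate filaments, microtubule networks and directed cell migration, so the likely use is live imaging of endogenously tagged vimentin. The catalogue's total size of 2,380 bp conflicts with the 7,918 nt depositor sequence and more plausibly corresponds to the insert.
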