Features (pLannotate 1.2.2; 20 found; start..end, strand, type, name):
    137..186     +  misc_feature   bom (fragment): basis of mobility region from pBR322
    187..467     +  promoter       TRP1 promoter: S. cerevisiae TRP1
    468..1142    +  CDS            TRP1: phosphoribosylanthranilate isomerase, required for tryptophan biosynthesis; S. cerevisiae TRP1; yeast auxotrophic marker
   1189..1240    +  misc_feature   bom (fragment): basis of mobility region from pBR322
   1241..1696    -  rep_origin     f1 ori (sequence partly withheld): f1 bacteriophage origin of replication; arrow indicates direction of (+) strand synthesis
   1704..1859    -  CDS            lacZα (fragment): LacZα fragment of β-galactosidase; lacZ fragment
   1867..1885    +  promoter       T7 promoter: promoter for bacteriophage T7 RNA polymerase
   2696..3412    +  CDS            mEmerald: mEmerald is a basic (constitutively fluorescent) green fluorescent protein published in 1998, derived from Aequorea victoria. It is reported to be a very rapidly-maturing monomer with moderate acid sensitivity.
   3431..3994    +  CDS            VIM (fragment): VIME_HUMAN - Experimental evidence at protein level: Swiss-Prot protein existence level 1. Involved with LARP6 in the stabilization of type I collagen mRNAs for CO1A1 and CO1A2. From Homo sapiens (Human).
   4280..4303    -  misc_feature   MCS (fragment): pBluescript multiple cloning site
   4316..4334    -  promoter       T3 promoter: promoter for bacteriophage T3 RNA polymerase
   4379..4395    -  protein_bind   lac operator: The lac repressor binds to the lac operator to inhibit transcription in E. coli. This inhibition can be relieved by adding lactose or isopropyl-β-D-thiogalactopyranoside (IPTG). lac repressor encoded by lacI
   4403..4433    -  promoter       lac promoter: promoter for the E. coli lac operon
   4448..4469    -  protein_bind   CAP binding site: CAP binding activates transcription in the presence of cAMP. E. coli catabolite activator protein
   4482..4574    -  CDS            lacI (fragment): lac repressor; lacI; The lac repressor binds to the lac operator to inhibit transcription in E. coli. This inhibition can be relieved by adding lactose or isopropyl-β-D-thiogalactopyranoside (IPTG).
   4757..5345    -  rep_origin     ori: high-copy-number ColE1/pMB1/pBR322/pUC origin of replication
   5516..6376    -  CDS            AmpR: β-lactamase; bla; confers resistance to ampicillin, carbenicillin, and related antibiotics
   6377..6481    -  promoter       AmpR promoter: bla
   6508..7850    -  rep_origin     2μ ori: yeast 2μ plasmid origin of replication
   7918..35      +  CDS            rop (fragment) (across the origin): Rop protein, which maintains plasmids at low copy number; rop
>Addgene plasmid #62849 | pRS-mEmerald-VIM | depositor full sequence | sequence record 108798 | From Depositor
TCGCGCGTTTCGGTGATGACGGTGAAAACCTCTGACACATGCAGCTCCCGGAGACGGTCACAGCTTGTCT
GTAAGCGGATGCCGGGAGCAGACAAGCCCGTCAGGGCGCGTCAGCGGGTGTTGGCGGGTGTCGGGGCTGG
CTTAACTATGCGGCATCAGAGCAGATTGTACTGAGAGTGCACCATAAACGACATTACTATATATATAATA
TAGGAAGCATTTAATAGACAGCATCGTAATATATGTGTACTTTGCAGTTATGACGCCAGATGGCAGTAGT
GGAAGATATTCTTTATTGAAAAATAGCTTGTCACCTTACGTACAATCTTGATCCGGAGCTTTTCTTTTTT
TGCCGATTAAGAATTAATTCGGTCGAAAAAAGAAAAGGAGAGGGCCAAGAGGGAGGGCATTGGTGACTAT
TGAGCACGTGAGTATACGTGATTAAGCACACAAAGGCAGCTTGGAGTATGTCTGTTATTAATTTCACAGG
TAGTTCTGGTCCATTGGTGAAAGTTTGCGGCTTGCAGAGCACAGAGGCCGCAGAATGTGCTCTAGATTCC
GATGCTGACTTGCTGGGTATTATATGTGTGCCCAATAGAAAGAGAACAATTGACCCGGTTATTGCAAGGA
AAATTTCAAGTCTTGTAAAAGCATATAAAAATAGTTCAGGCACTCCGAAATACTTGGTTGGCGTGTTTCG
TAATCAACCTAAGGAGGATGTTTTGGCTCTGGTCAATGATTACGGCATTGATATCGTCCAACTGCATGGA
GATGAGTCGTGGCAAGAATACCAAGAGTTCCTCGGTTTGCCAGTTATTAAAAGACTCGTATTTCCAAAAG
ACTGCAACATACTACTCAGTGCAGCTTCACAGAAACCTCATTCGTTTATTCCCTTGTTTGATTCAGAAGC
AGGTGGGACAGGTGAACTTTTGGATTGGAACTCGATTTCTGACTGGGTTGGAAGGCAAGAGAGCCCCGAA
AGCTTACATTTTATGTTAGCTGGTGGACTGACGCCAGAAAATGTTGGTGATGCGCTTAGATTAAATGGCG
TTATTGGTGTTGATGTAAGCGGAGGTGTGGAGACAAATGGTGTAAAAGACTCTAACAAAATAGCAAATTT
CGTCAAAAATGCTAAGAAATAGGTTATTACTGAGTAGTATTTATTTAAGTATTGTTTGTGCACTTGCCTA
TGCGGTGTGAAATACCGCACAGATGCGTAAGGAGAAAATACCGCATCAGGAAATTGTAAACGTTAATATT
TTGTTAAAATTCGCGTTAAATTTTTGTTAAATCAGCTCATTTTTTAACCAATAGGCCGAAATCGGCAAAA
TCCCTTATAAATCAAAAGAATAGACCGAGATAGGGT
[37 nt withheld, positions 1367-1403]
AAAGAACGTGGACTCCAACGTCAAAGG
[49 nt withheld, positions 1431-1479]
T
[91 nt withheld, positions 1481-1571]
G
[124 nt withheld, positions 1573-1696]
CGCGCCATTCGCCATTCAGGCTGCGCAACTGTTGGGAAGGGCGATCGGTGCGGGCCTCTTCGCTATTACG
CCAGCTGGCGAAAGGGGGATGTGCTGCAAGGCGATTAAGTTGGGTAACGCCAGGGTTTTCCCAGTCACGA
CGTTGTAAAACGACGGCCAGTGAGCGCGCGTAATACGACTCACTATAGGGCGAATTGGGTACCGTTAGGT
CCCTCGACAGAACCTCCCCTCCCCCCAACATCTCTCCGCCAAGGCAAGTCGATGGACAGAGGCGCGGGCC
GGAGCAGCCCCCCTTTCCAAGCGGGCGGCGCGCGAGGCTGCGGCGAGGCCTGAGCCCTGCGTTCCTGCGC
TGTGCGCGCCCCCACCCCGCGTTCCAATCTCAGGCGCTCTTTGTTTCTTTCTCCGCGACTTCAGATCTGA
GGGATTCCTTACTCTTTCCTCTTCCCGCTCCTTTGCCCGCGGGTCTCCCCGCCTGACCGCAGCCCCGAGA
CCGCCGCGCACCTCCTCCCACGCCCCTTTGGCGTGGTGCCACCGGACCCCTCTGGTTCAGTCCCAGGCGG
ACCCCCCCCTCACCGCGCGACCCCGCCTTTTTCAGCACCCCAGGGTGAGCCCAGCTCAGACTATCATCCG
GAAAGCCCCCAAAAGTCCCAGCCCAGCGCTGAAGTAACGGGACCATGCCCAGTCCCAGGCCCCGGAGCAG
GAAGGCTCGAGGGCGCCCCCACCCCACCCGCCCACCCTCCCCGCTTCTCGCTAGGTCCCTATTGGCTGGC
GCGCTCCGCGGCTGGGATGGCAGTGGGAGGGGACCCTCTTTCCTAACGGGGTTATAAAAACAGCGCCCTC
GGCGGGGTCCAGTCCTCTGCCACTCTCGCTCCGAGGTCCCCGCGCCAGAGACGCAGCCGCGCTCCCACCA
CCCACACCCACCGCGCCCTCGTTCGCCTCTTCTCCGGGAGCCAGTCCGCGCCACCGCCGCCGCCCAGGCC
ATCGCCACCCTCCGCAGCCATGGTGAGCAAGGGCGAGGAGCTGTTCACCGGGGTGGTGCCCATCCTGGTC
GAGCTGGACGGCGACGTAAACGGCCACAAGTTCAGCGTGTCCGGCGAGGGCGAGGGCGATGCCACCTACG
GCAAGCTGACCCTGAAGTTCATCTGCACCACCGGCAAGCTGCCCGTGCCCTGGCCCACCCTCGTGACCAC
CTTGACCTACGGCGTGCAGTGCTTCGCCCGCTACCCCGACCACATGAAGCAGCACGACTTCTTCAAGTCC
GCCATGCCCGAAGGCTACGTCCAGGAGCGCACCATCTTCTTCAAGGACGACGGCAACTACAAGACCCGCG
CCGAGGTGAAGTTCGAGGGCGACACCCTGGTGAACCGCATCGAGCTGAAGGGCATCGACTTCAAGGAGGA
CGGCAACATCCTGGGGCACAAGCTGGAGTACAACTACAACAGCCACAAGGTCTATATCACCGCCGACAAG
CAGAAGAACGGCATCAAGGTGAACTTCAAGACCCGCCACAACATCGAGGACGGCAGCGTGCAGCTCGCCG
ACCACTACCAGCAGAACACCCCCATCGGCGACGGCCCCGTGCTGCTGCCCGACAACCACTACCTGAGCAC
CCAGTCCAAGCTGAGCAAAGACCCCAACGAGAAGCGCGATCACATGGTCCTGCTGGAGTTCGTGACCGCC
GCCGGGATCACTCTCGGCATGGACGAGCTGTACAAGGGAGGTTCAGGAGGCAGCATGTCCACCAGGTCCG
TGAGCAGCAGTTCCTACCGCAGGATGTTCGGCGGCCCGGGCACCGCGAGCCGCCCCTCCTCCAGCCGGAG
CTACGTGACTACGTCCACCCGCACCTACAGCCTGGGCAGCGCGCTGCGCCCCAGCACCAGCCGCAGCCTC
TACGCCTCGTCCCCGGGCGGCGTGTATGCCACGCGCTCCTCTGCCGTGCGCCTGCGGAGCAGCGTGCCCG
GGGTGCGGCTCCTGCAGGACTCGGTGGACTTCTCGCTGGCCGACGCCATCAACACCGAGTTCAAGAACAC
CCGCACCAACGAGAAGGTGGAGCTGCAGGAGCTGAATGACCGCTTCGCCAACTACATCGACAAGGTGCGC
TTCCTGGAGCAGCAGAATAAGATCCTGCTGGCCGAGCTCGAGCAGCTCAAGGGCCAAGGCAAGTCGCGCC
TGGGGGACCTCTACGAGGAGGAGATGCGGGAGCTGCGCCGGCAGGTGGACCAGCTAACCAACGACAAAGC
CCGCGTCGAGGTGGAGCGCGACAACCTGGCCGAGGACATCATGCGCCTCCGGGAGAAGTAAGGCTGCGCC
CATGCAAGTAGCTGGGCCTCGGGAGGGGGCTGGAGGGAGAGGGGAACGCCCCCCCGGCCCCCGCGAGAGC
TGCCACGCCCTTGGGGATGTGGCCGGGGGGAGGCCTGCCAGGGAGACAGCGGAGAGCGGGGCTGTGGCTG
TGGTGGCGCAGCCCCGCCCAGAACCCAGACCTTGCAGTTCGCATTTCCTCCTCTGTCCCCACACATTGCC
CAAGGACGCTCCGTTTCAAGTTACAGATTTCTTAAAACTACCACTTTGTGTGCAGTTGAAGGCGCGGCCG
CCACCGCGGTGGAGCTCCAGCTTTTGTTCCCTTTAGTGAGGGTTAATTGCGCGCTTGGCGTAATCATGGT
CATAGCTGTTTCCTGTGTGAAATTGTTATCCGCTCACAATTCCACACAACATAGGAGCCGGAAGCATAAA
GTGTAAAGCCTGGGGTGCCTAATGAGTGAGGTAACTCACATTAATTGCGTTGCGCTCACTGCCCGCTTTC
CAGTCGGGAAACCTGTCGTGCCAGCTGCATTAATGAATCGGCCAACGCGCGGGGAGAGGCGGTTTGCGTA
TTGGGCGCTCTTCCGCTTCCTCGCTCACTGACTCGCTGCGCTCGGTCGTTCGGCTGCGGCGAGCGGTATC
AGCTCACTCAAAGGCGGTAATACGGTTATCCACAGAATCAGGGGATAACGCAGGAAAGAACATGTGAGCA
AAAGGCCAGCAAAAGGCCAGGAACCGTAAAAAGGCCGCGTTGCTGGCGTTTTTCCATAGGCTCCGCCCCC
CTGACGAGCATCACAAAAATCGACGCTCAAGTCAGAGGTGGCGAAACCCGACAGGACTATAAAGATACCA
GGCGTTTCCCCCTGGAAGCTCCCTCGTGCGCTCTCCTGTTCCGACCCTGCCGCTTACCGGATACCTGTCC
GCCTTTCTCCCTTCGGGAAGCGTGGCGCTTTCTCATAGCTCACGCTGTAGGTATCTCAGTTCGGTGTAGG
TCGTTCGCTCCAAGCTGGGCTGTGTGCACGAACCCCCCGTTCAGCCCGACCGCTGCGCCTTATCCGGTAA
CTATCGTCTTGAGTCCAACCCGGTAAGACACGACTTATCGCCACTGGCAGCAGCCACTGGTAACAGGATT
AGCAGAGCGAGGTATGTAGGCGGTGCTACAGAGTTCTTGAAGTGGTGGCCTAACTACGGCTACACTAGAA
GGACAGTATTTGGTATCTGCGCTCTGCTGAAGCCAGTTACCTTCGGAAAAAGAGTTGGTAGCTCTTGATC
CGGCAAACAAACCACCGCTGGTAGCGGTGGTTTTTTTGTTTGCAAGCAGCAGATTACGCGCAGAAAAAAA
GGATCTCAAGAAGATCCTTTGATCTTTTCTACGGGGTCTGACGCTCAGTGGAACGAAAACTCACGTTAAG
GGATTTTGGTCATGAGATTATCAAAAAGGATCTTCACCTAGATCCTTTTAAATTAAAAATGAAGTTTTAA
ATCAATCTAAAGTATATATGAGTAAACTTGGTCTGACAGTTACCAATGCTTAATCAGTGAGGCACCTATC
TCAGCGATCTGTCTATTTCGTTCATCCATAGTTGCCTGACTCCCCGTCGTGTAGATAACTACGATACGGG
AGGGCTTACCATCTGGCCCCAGTGCTGCAATGATACCGCGAGACCCACGCTCACCGGCTCCAGATTTATC
AGCAATAAACCAGCCAGCCGGAAGGGCCGAGCGCAGAAGTGGTCCTGCAACTTTATCCGCCTCCATCCAG
TCTATTAATTGTTGCCGGGAAGCTAGAGTAAGTAGTTCGCCAGTTAATAGTTTGCGCAACGTTGTTGCCA
TTGCTACAGGCATCGTGGTGTCACGCTCGTCGTTTGGTATGGCTTCATTCAGCTCCGGTTCCCAACGATC
AAGGCGAGTTACATGATCCCCCATGTTGTGCAAAAAAGCGGTTAGCTCCTTCGGTCCTCCGATCGTTGTC
AGAAGTAAGTTGGCCGCAGTGTTATCACTCATGGTTATGGCAGCACTGCATAATTCTCTTACTGTCATGC
CATCCGTAAGATGCTTTTCTGTGACTGGTGAGTACTCAACCAAGTCATTCTGAGAATAGTGTATGCGGCG
ACCGAGTTGCTCTTGCCCGGCGTCAATACGGGATAATACCGCGCCACATAGCAGAACTTTAAAAGTGCTC
ATCATTGGAAAACGTTCTTCGGGGCGAAAACTCTCAAGGATCTTACCGCTGTTGAGATCCAGTTCGATGT
AACCCACTCGTGCACCCAACTGATCTTCAGCATCTTTTACTTTCACCAGCGTTTCTGGGTGAGCAAAAAC
AGGAAGGCAAAATGCCGCAAAAAAGGGAATAAGGGCGACACGGAAATGTTGAATACTCATACTCTTCCTT
TTTCAATATTATTGAAGCATTTATCAGGGTTATTGTCTCATGAGCGGATACATATTTGAATGTATTTAGA
AAAATAAACAAATAGGGGTTCCGCGCACATTTCCCCGAAAAGTGCCACCTGAACGAAGCATCTGTGCTTC
ATTTTGTAGAACAAAAATGCAACGCGAGAGCGCTAATTTTTCAAACAAAGAATCTGAGCTGCATTTTTAC
AGAACAGAAATGCAACGCGAAAGCGCTATTTTACCAACGAAGAATCTGTGCTTCATTTTTGTAAAACAAA
AATGCAACGCGAGAGCGCTAATTTTTCAAACAAAGAATCTGAGCTGCATTTTTACAGAACAGAAATGCAA
CGCGAGAGCGCTATTTTACCAACAAAGAATCTATACTTCTTTTTTGTTCTACAAAAATGCATCCCGAGAG
CGCTATTTTTCTAACAAAGCATCTTAGATTACTTTTTTTCTCCTTTGTGCGCTCTATAATGCAGTCTCTT
GATAACTTTTTGCACTGTAGGTCCGTTAAGGTTAGAAGAAGGCTACTTTGGTGTCTATTTTCTCTTCCAT
AAAAAAAGCCTGACTCCACTTCCCGCGTTTACTGATTACTAGCGAAGCTGCGGGTGCATTTTTTCAAGAT
AAAGGCATCCCCGATTATATTCTATACCGATGTGGATTGCGCATACTTTGTGAACAGAAAGTGATAGCGT
TGATGATTCTTCATTGGTCAGAAAATTATGAACGGTTTCTTCTATTTTGTCTCTATATACTACGTATAGG
AAATGTTTACATTTTCGTATTGTTTTCGATTCACTCTATGAATAGTTCTTACTACAATTTTTTTGTCTAA
AGAGTAATACTAGAGATAAACATAAAAAATGTAGAGGTCGAGTTTAGATGCAAGTTCAAGGAGCGAAAGG
TGGATGGGTAGGTTATATAGGGATATAGCACAGAGATATATAGCAAAGAGATACTTTTGAGCAATGTTTG
TGGAAGCGGTATTCGCAATATTTTAGTAGCTCGTTACAGTCCGGTGCGTTTTTGGTTTTTTGAAAGTGCG
TCTTCAGAGCGCTTTTGGTTTTCAAAAGCGCTCTGAAGTTCCTATACTTTCTAGAGAATAGGAACTTCGG
AATAGGAACTTCAAAGCGTTTCCGAAAACGAGCGCTTCCGAAAATGCAACGCGAGCTGCGCACATACAGC
TCACTGTTCACGTCGCACCTATATCTGCGTGTTGCCTGTATATATATATACATGAGAAGAACGGCATAGT
GCGTGTTTATGCTTAAATGCGTACTTATATGCGTCTATTTATGTAGGATGAAAGGTAGTCTAGTACCTCC
TGTGATATTATCCCATTCCATGCGGGGTATCGTATGCTTCCTTCAGCACTACCCTTTAGCTGTTCTATAT
GCTGCCACTCCTCAATTGGATTAGTCTCATCCTTCAATGCTATCATTTCCTTTGATATTGGATCATATTA
AGAAACCATTATTATCATGACATTAACCTATAAAAATAGGCGTATCACGAGGCCCTTTCGTC
