>Addgene plasmid #62849 | pRS-mEmerald-VIM | addgene partial sequence | sequence record 106822 | M13-Rev 5'-CAGGAAACAGCTATGACC-3'
GCTGGAGCTCCACCGCGGTGGCGGCCGCGCCTTCAACTGCACACAAAGTGGTAGTTTTAAGAAATCTGTA
ACTTGAAACGGAGCGTCCTTGGGCAATGTGTGGGGACAGAGGAGGAAATGCGAACTGCAAGGTCTGGGTT
CTGGGCGGGGCTGCGCCACCACAGCCACAGCCCCGCTCTCCGCTGTCTCCCTGGCAGGCCTCCCCCCGGC
CACATCCCCAAGGGCGTGGCAGCTCTCGCGGGGGCCGGGGGGGCGTTCCCCTCTCCCTCCAGCCCCCTCC
CGAGGCCCAGCTACTTGCATGGGCGCAGCCTTACTTCTCCCGGAGGCGCATGATGTCCTCGGCCAGGTTG
TCGCGCTCCACCTCGACGCGGGCTTTGTCGTTGGTTAGCTGGTCCACCTGCCGGCGCAGCTCCCGCATCT
CCTCCTCGTAGAGGTCCCCCAGGCGCGACTTGCCTTGGCCCTTGAGCTGCTCGAGCTCGGCCAGCAGGAT
CTTATTCTGCTGCTCCAGGAAGCGCACCTTGTCGATGTAGTTGGCGAAGCGGTCATTCAGCTCCTGCAGC
TCCACCTTCTCGTTGGTGCGGGTGTTCTTGAACTCGGTGTTGATGGCGTCGGCCAGCGAGAAGTCCACCG
AGTCCTGCAGGAGCCGCACCCCGGGCACGCTGCTCCGCAGGCGCACGGCAGAGGAGCGCGTGGCATACAC
G
