>Addgene plasmid #62849 | pRS-mEmerald-VIM | addgene partial sequence | sequence record 106847 | M13-F20 5'-TGTAAAACGACGGCCAGT-3'
TCGACAGAACCTCCCCTCCCCCCAACATCTCTCCGCCAAGGCAAGTCGATGGACAGAGGCGCGGGCCGGA
GCAGCCCCCCTTTCCAAGCGGGCGGCGCGCGAGGCTGCGGCGAGGCCTGAGCCCTGCGTTCCTGCGCTGT
GCGCGCCCCCACCCCGCGTTCCAATCTCAGGCGCTCTTTGTTTCTTTCTCCGCGACTTCAGATCTGAGGG
ATTCCTTACTCTTTCCTCTTCCCGCTCCTTTGCCCGCGGGTCTCCCCGCCTGACCGCAGCCCCGAGACCG
CCGCGCACCTCCTCCCACGCCCCTTTGGCGTGGTGCCACCGGACCCCTCTGGTTCAGTCCCAGGCGGACC
CCCCCCTCACCGCGCGACCCCGCCTTTTTCAGCACCCCAGGGTGAGCCCAGCTCAGACTATCATCCGGAA
AGCCCCCAAAAGTCCCAGCCCAGCGCTGAAGTAACGGGACCATGCCCAGTCCCAGGCCCCGGAGCAGGAA
GGCTCGAGGGCGCCCCCACCCCACCCGCCCACCCTCCCCGCTTCTCGCTAGGTCCCTATTGGCTGGCGCG
CTCCGCGGCTGGGATGGCAGTGGGAGGGGACCCTCTTTCCTAACGGGGTTATAAAAACAGCGCCCTCGGC
GGGGTCCAGTCCTCTGCCACTCTCGCTCCGAGGTCCCCGCGCCAGAGACGCAGCCGCGCTCCCACCACCC
ACACCCACCGCG
