>Addgene plasmid #62849 | pRS-mEmerald-VIM | addgene partial sequence | sequence record 108839 | EGFP-C 5'-CATGGTCCTGCTGGAGTTCGTG-3'
AGGTTCAGGAGGCAGCATGTCCACCAGGTCCGTGAGCAGCAGTTCCTACCGCAGGATGTTCGGCGGCCCG
GGCACCGCGAGCCGCCCCTCCTCCAGCCGGAGCTACGTGACTACGTCCACCCGCACCTACAGCCTGGGCA
GCGCGCTGCGCCCCAGCACCAGCCGCAGCCTCTACGCCTCGTCCCCGGGCGGCGTGTATGCCACGCGCTC
CTCTGCCGTGCGCCTGCGGAGCAGCGTGCCCGGGGTGCGGCTCCTGCAGGACTCGGTGGACTTCTCGCTG
GCCGACGCCATCAACACCGAGTTCAAGAACACCCGCACCAACGAGAAGGTGGAGCTGCAGGAGCTGAATG
ACCGCTTCGCCAACTACATCGACAAGGTGCGCTTCCTGGAGCAGCAGAATAAGATCCTGCTGGCCGAGCT
CGAGCAGCTCAAGGGCCAAGGCAAGTCGCGCCTGGGGGACCTCTACGAGGAGGAGATGCGGGAGCTGCGC
CGGCAGGTGGACCAGCTAACCAACGACAAAGCCCGCGTCGAGGTGGAGCGCGACAACCTGGCCGAGGACA
TCATGCGCCTCCGGGAGAAGTAAGGCTGCGCCCATGCAAGTAGCTGGGCCTCGGGAGGGGGCTGGAGGGA
GAGGGGAACGCCCCCCCGGCCCCCGCGAGAGCTGCCACGCCCTTGGGGATGTGGCC
